Addgene plasmid #147555: pcDNA3.1-MS2-HA-HsSmg5-Q123E_T
Purpose: Mammalian Expression of HsSmg5-Q123E
Depositing lab: Elisa Izaurralde. Depositing organization: Max Planck Institute for Developmental Biology. Publication: The SMG5-SMG7 heterodimer directly recruits the CCR4-NOT deadenylase complex to mRNAs containing nonsense codons via interaction with POP2. Loh B, Jonas S, Izaurralde E. Genes Dev. 2013 Oct 1;27(19):2125-38. doi: 10.1101/gad.226951.113. PubMed 24115769.
Backbone
  Vector backbone: Unknown
  Vector type: Mammalian Expression
Growth in bacteria
  Bacterial resistance: Ampicillin, 100 μg/mL
  Growth temperature: 37°C
  Growth strain: DH5alpha
  Copy number: High Copy
Gene/Insert
  Gene/Insert name: HsSmg5-Q123E
  Species: H. sapiens (human)
  Entrez Gene: SMG5 (a.k.a. EST1B, LPTS-RP1, LPTSRP1, SMG-5)
  Cloning method: Unknown
Terms and licenses: Academic/Nonprofit Terms; Industry Terms: Not Available to Industry
Depositor comments: sequence given by NCBI:NM_015327.2 Plasmids from this collection were made available to the research community and donated after the lab closed. Please note that the sequence provided by the depositing laboratory may be theoretical/predicted or based on Sanger sequencing results. There may be discrepancies between sequencing results obtained by Addgene and the depositor sequence. If an Addgene verified sequence is not available, please contact before placing your order to request that our lab fully sequence the plasmid.
How to cite: pcDNA3.1-MS2-HA-HsSmg5-Q123E_T was a gift from Elisa Izaurralde (Addgene plasmid # 147555 ; http://n2t.net/addgene:147555 ; RRID:Addgene_147555)
