[The description below was written by a language model from this plasmid's Addgene catalogue record and pLannotate feature annotations shown in this document.]
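Description:
pcDNA3.1-MS2-HA-HsSmg5-Q123E_T is an 8.9 kb mammalian expression plasmid. The catalogue lists its backbone as unknown, but the name and feature layout are consistent with a pcDNA3.1-type vector. It is propagated in E. coli as a high-copy plasmid through a ColE1/pUC-type origin and selected with ampicillin via the β-lactamase gene. An f1 origin is also present. For selection in mammalian cells, an SV40 enhancer/early promoter drives a neomycin phosphotransferase (neo) cassette ending in an SV40 polyadenylation signal, which would allow G418 selection of stable transfectants. Small annotated fragments (a truncated HIV-1 LTR, ble, lacI, bom) appear to be short backbone remnants or similarity matches rather than functional elements.

The expression cassette uses the human CMV immediate-early enhancer and promoter and the bovine growth hormone polyadenylation signal. T7 and SP6 promoters flank the insert. The coding region begins with the bacteriophage MS2 coat protein, followed by an HA epitope (annotated as a fragment of a 3xHA tag, so probably a single copy). Human SMG5 comes last and, according to the record, carries a Q123E substitution relative to the reference transcript. SMG5 is a nonsense-mediated mRNA decay factor that acts together with SMG7 to link UPF1-bound transcripts to the mRNA degradation machinery.

The MS2 coat protein binds a specific RNA stem-loop, so this fusion can be tethered to a reporter mRNA carrying MS2 binding sites to test its effect on transcript stability. The HA tag allows detection or immunoprecipitation. The record does not state the functional consequence of Q123E. The associated study concerns the SMG5–SMG7 heterodimer and its recruitment of the CCR4-NOT deadenylase complex. The deposited sequence may be theoretical rather than fully verified.
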