Features (pLannotate 1.2.2; 23 found; start..end, strand, type, name):
     28..80      -  misc_feature   bom (fragment): basis of mobility region from pBR322
    235..614     +  enhancer       CMV enhancer: human cytomegalovirus immediate early enhancer
    615..818     +  promoter       CMV promoter: human cytomegalovirus (CMV) immediate early promoter
    814..847     +  LTR            5' LTR (truncated) (fragment): truncated 5' long terminal repeat (LTR) from HIV-1
    863..881     +  promoter       T7 promoter: promoter for bacteriophage T7 RNA polymerase
    904..1290    +  CDS            MS2: bacteriophage MS2 coat protein binds to a specific stem-loop structure in the viral RNA (Peabody, 1993)
   1333..1359    +  CDS            3xHA (fragment): three tandem HA epitope tags
   1399..4446    +  CDS            SMG5: SMG5_HUMAN - Also known as EST1B, KIAA1089. Experimental evidence at protein level: Swiss-Prot protein existence level 1. Plays a role in nonsense-mediated mRNA decay. Does not have RNase activity by itself. Promotes dephosphorylation of UPF1. Together with SMG7 is thought to provide a link to the mRNA degradation machinery involving exonucleolytic pathways, and to serve as an adapter for UPF1 to protein phosphatase 2A (PP2A), thereby triggering UPF1 dephosphorylation. Necessary for TERT activity. From Homo sapiens (Human).
   4472..4490    -  promoter       SP6 promoter: promoter for bacteriophage SP6 RNA polymerase
   4516..4740    +  polyA_signal   bGH poly(A) signal: bovine growth hormone polyadenylation signal
   4744..4765    +  promoter       SV40 promoter (fragment): SV40 enhancer and early promoter
   4786..5214    +  rep_origin     f1 ori (sequence partly withheld): f1 bacteriophage origin of replication; arrow indicates direction of (+) strand synthesis
   5228..5557    +  promoter       SV40 promoter: SV40 enhancer and early promoter
   5624..6415    +  CDS            neo: KKA2_KLEPN - Also known as kan, nptII. Experimental evidence at protein level: Swiss-Prot protein existence level 1. Resistance to kanamycin, neomycin, paromomycin, ribostamycin, butirosin and gentamicin B. From Klebsiella pneumoniae.
   6439..6597    +  CDS            ble (fragment): BLE_KLEPN - Experimental evidence at protein level: Swiss-Prot protein existence level 1. Binding protein with a strong affinity to the bleomycin family of antibiotics. Binds to CL990; an antimitotic-antibiotic compound. From Klebsiella pneumoniae.
   6592..6713    +  polyA_signal   SV40 poly(A) signal: SV40 polyadenylation signal
   6786..6802    -  protein_bind   lac operator: The lac repressor binds to the lac operator to inhibit transcription in E. coli. This inhibition can be relieved by adding lactose or isopropyl-β-D-thiogalactopyranoside (IPTG). lac repressor encoded by lacI
   6810..6840    -  promoter       lac promoter: promoter for the E. coli lac operon
   6855..6876    -  protein_bind   CAP binding site: CAP binding activates transcription in the presence of cAMP. E. coli catabolite activator protein
   6889..6981    -  CDS            lacI (fragment): lac repressor; lacI; The lac repressor binds to the lac operator to inhibit transcription in E. coli. This inhibition can be relieved by adding lactose or isopropyl-β-D-thiogalactopyranoside (IPTG).
   7164..7749    -  rep_origin     ori: high-copy-number ColE1/pMB1/pBR322/pUC origin of replication
   7920..8780    -  CDS            AmpR: β-lactamase; bla; confers resistance to ampicillin, carbenicillin, and related antibiotics
   8781..8885    -  promoter       AmpR promoter: bla
>Addgene plasmid #147555 | pcDNA3.1-MS2-HA-HsSmg5-Q123E_T | depositor full sequence | sequence record 290002 | Full Sequence
GACGGATCGGGAGATCTCCCGATCCCCTATGGTGCACTCTCAGTACAATCTGCTCTGATGCCGCATAGTT
AAGCCAGTATCTGCTCCCTGCTTGTGTGTTGGAGGTCGCTGAGTAGTGCGCGAGCAAAATTTAAGCTACA
ACAAGGCAAGGCTTGACCGACAATTGCATGAAGAATCTGCTTAGGGTTAGGCGTTTTGCGCTGCTTCGCG
ATGTACGGGCCAGATATACGCGTTGACATTGATTATTGACTAGTTATTAATAGTAATCAATTACGGGGTC
ATTAGTTCATAGCCCATATATGGAGTTCCGCGTTACATAACTTACGGTAAATGGCCCGCCTGGCTGACCG
CCCAACGACCCCCGCCCATTGACGTCAATAATGACGTATGTTCCCATAGTAACGCCAATAGGGACTTTCC
ATTGACGTCAATGGGTGGAGTATTTACGGTAAACTGCCCACTTGGCAGTACATCAAGTGTATCATATGCC
AAGTACGCCCCCTATTGACGTCAATGACGGTAAATGGCCCGCCTGGCATTATGCCCAGTACATGACCTTA
TGGGACTTTCCTACTTGGCAGTACATCTACGTATTAGTCATCGCTATTACCATGGTGATGCGGTTTTGGC
AGTACATCAATGGGCGTGGATAGCGGTTTGACTCACGGGGATTTCCAAGTCTCCACCCCATTGACGTCAA
TGGGAGTTTGTTTTGGCACCAAAATCAACGGGACTTTCCAAAATGTCGTAACAACTCCGCCCCATTGACG
CAAATGGGCGGTAGGCGTGTACGGTGGGAGGTCTATATAAGCAGAGCTCTCTGGCTAACTAGAGAACCCA
CTGCTTACTGGCTTATCGAAATTAATACGACTCACTATAGGGAGACCCAAGCTTGCCACCATGGCTTCTA
ACTTTACTCAGTTCGTTCTCGTCGACAATGGCGGAACTGGCGACGTGACTGTCGCCCCAAGCAACTTCGC
TAACGGGGTCGCTGAATGGATCAGCTCTAACTCGCGATCACAGGCTTACAAAGTAACCTGTAGCGTTCGT
CAGAGCTCTGCGCAGAATCGCAAATACACCATCAAAGTCGAGGTGCCTAAAGTGGCAACCCAGACTGTTG
GTGGTGAAGAGCTTCCTGTAGCCGGATGGAGATCTTACTTAAATATGGAACTAACCATTCCAATTTTCGC
CACGAATTCCGACTGCGAGCTTATTGTTAAGGCAATGCAAGGTCTCCTAAAAGATGGAAACCCGATTCCC
TCGGCCATCGCGGCCAACTCCGGCATCTACGGAGGTGGAGGTGGATCTGGTGGATCTCCTCCACATATGG
CTTACCCATACGATGTTCCAGATTACGCTCCTCCAAAGCTTGGATCCGAATTCCCGGGTCGACTCGAGAT
GAGCCAAGGCCCCCCCACAGGGGAGAGCAGCGAGCCCGAAGCAAAAGTCCTCCACACTAAGCGGCTTTAC
CGGGCTGTGGTGGAGGCTGTGCATCGACTTGACCTCATCCTTTGCAACAAAACTGCTTATCAAGAAGTAT
TCAAACCAGAAAACATTAGCCTGAGGAACAAGCTGCGTGAGCTCTGCGTCAAGCTTATGTTCCTGCACCC
AGTGGACTATGGGAGAAAGGCTGAGGAGCTGCTGTGGAGAAAGGTATACTATGAAGTTATCCAGCTTATC
AAGACTAACAAAAAGCACATCCACAGCCGGAGCACTTTGGAATGTGCCTACAGGACGCACCTGGTTGCTG
GTATTGGCTTCTACGAGCATCTCCTTCTCTATATCCAGTCCCACTACCAGCTGGAACTGCAGTGCTGCAT
CGACTGGACCCATGTCACTGACCCCCTCATAGGATGCAAGAAGCCAGTGTCTGCCTCAGGGAAGGAGATG
GATTGGGCACAGATGGCATGTCACCGATGTCTGGTGTATCTGGGGGATTTGTCCCGATATCAGAATGAAT
TAGCTGGCGTAGATACCGAGCTGCTAGCCGAGAGATTTTACTACCAAGCCCTGTCAGTAGCTCCTCAGAT
TGGAATGCCCTTCAATCAGCTGGGCACCCTGGCAGGCAGCAAGTACTATAATGTGGAAGCCATGTATTGC
TACCTGCGCTGCATCCAGTCAGAAGTGTCCTTTGAGGGAGCCTATGGGAACCTCAAGCGGCTGTATGACA
AGGCAGCCAAAATGTACCACCAACTGAAGAAGTGTGAGACTCGGAAACTGTCTCCTGGCAAAAAGCGATG
TAAAGACATTAAAAGGTTGCTAGTGAACTTTATGTATCTGCAAAGCCTCCTACAGCCCAAAAGCAGCTCC
GTGGACTCAGAGCTGACCTCACTTTGCCAGTCAGTCCTGGAGGACTTCAACCTCTGCCTCTTCTACCTGC
CCTCCTCACCCAACCTCAGCCTGGCCAGTGAGGATGAGGAGGAGTATGAGAGTGGATATGCTTTCCTCCC
GGACCTTCTCATCTTTCAAATGGTCATCATCTGCCTTATGTGTGTGCACAGCTTGGAGAGAGCAGGATCC
AAGCAGTACAGTGCAGCCATTGCCTTCACCCTGGCCCTCTTTTCCCACCTCGTCAATCATGTCAACATAC
GGCTGCAGGCTGAGCTGGAAGAGGGCGAGAATCCCGTCCCGGCATTCCAGAGTGATGGCACAGATGAACC
AGAGTCCAAGGAACCTGTGGAGAAAGAGGAGGAGCCAGATCCTGAGCCTCCTCCTGTAACACCCCAAGTG
GGTGAGGGCAGAAAGAGCCGTAAGTTCTCTCGCCTCTCCTGTCTCCGCCGTCGCCGCCACCCACCCAAAG
TTGGTGATGACAGTGACCTGAGTGAAGGCTTTGAATCGGACTCAAGCCATGACTCAGCCCGGGCCAGTGA
GGGCTCAGACAGTGGCTCTGACAAGAGTCTTGAAGGTGGGGGAACGGCCTTTGATGCTGAAACAGACTCG
GAAATGAATAGCCAGGAGTCCCGATCAGACTTGGAAGATATGGAGGAAGAGGAGGGGACACGGTCACCAA
CCCTGGAGCCCCCTCGGGGCAGATCAGAGGCTCCCGATTCCCTCAATGGCCCACTGGGCCCCAGTGAGGC
TAGCATTGCCAGCAATCTACAAGCCATGTCCACCCAGATGTTCCAGACTAAGCGCTGCTTCCGACTGGCC
CCCACCTTTAGCAACCTGCTCCTCCAGCCCACCACCAACCCTCATACCTCGGCCAGCCACAGGCCTTGCG
TCAATGGGGATGTAGACAAGCCTTCAGAGCCAGCCTCTGAGGAGGGCTCTGAGTCGGAGGGGAGTGAGTC
CAGTGGACGCTCCTGTCGGAATGAGCGCAGCATCCAGGAGAAGCTTCAGGTCCTGATGGCCGAAGGTCTG
CTTCCTGCTGTGAAAGTCTTCCTGGACTGGCTTCGGACCAACCCCGACCTCATCATCGTGTGTGCGCAGA
GCTCTCAAAGTCTGTGGAACCGCCTGTCTGTGTTGCTGAATCTGTTGCCTGCTGCTGGTGAACTCCAGGA
GTCTGGCCTGGCCTTGTGTCCTGAGGTCCAAGATCTTCTTGAAGGTTGTGAACTGCCTGACCTCCCCTCT
AGCCTTCTGCTCCCAGAGGACATGGCTCTTCGTAACCTGCCCCCGCTCCGAGCTGCCCACAGACGCTTTA
ACTTTGACACGGATCGGCCCCTGCTCAGCACCTTAGAGGAGTCAGTGGTGCGCATCTGCTGCATCCGCAG
CTTTGGTCATTTCATCGCCCGCCTGCAAGGCAGCATCCTGCAGTTCAACCCAGAGGTTGGCATCTTCGTC
AGCATTGCCCAGTCTGAGCAGGAGAGCCTGCTGCAGCAGGCCCAGGCACAGTTCCGAATGGCACAGGAGG
AAGCTCGTCGGAACAGGCTCATGAGAGACATGGCTCAGCTACGACTTCAGCTCGAAGTGTCTCAGCTGGA
GGGCAGCCTGCAGCAGCCCAAGGCCCAGTCAGCCATGTCTCCCTACCTCGTCCCTGACACCCAGGCCCTC
TGCCACCATCTCCCTGTCATCCGCCAACTGGCCACCAGTGGCCGCTTCATTGTCATCATCCCAAGGACAG
TGATCGATGGCCTGGATTTGCTGAAGAAGGAACACCCAGGGGCCCGGGATGGGATTCGGTACCTGGAGGC
AGAGTTTAAAAAAGGAAACAGGTACATTCGCTGCCAGAAAGAGGTGGGAAAGAGCTTTGAGCGGCATAAG
CTGAAGAGGCAGGATGCAGATGCCTGGACTCTCTATAAGATCCTAGACAGCTGCAAACAGCTGACTCTGG
CCCAGGGGGCAGGTGAGGAGGATCCGAGTGGCATGGTGACCATCATCACAGGCCTTCCACTGGACAACCC
CAGCGTGCTTTCAGGCCCCATGCAGGCAGCCCTGCAGGCCGCTGCCCACGCCAGTGTGGACATCAAGAAT
GTTCTGGACTTCTACAAGCAGTGGAAGGAAATTGGTTGAGCGGCCGCCTAGAGGGCCCTATTCTATAGTG
TCACCTAAATGCTAGAGCTCGCTGATCAGCCTCGACTGTGCCTTCTAGTTGCCAGCCATCTGTTGTTTGC
CCCTCCCCCGTGCCTTCCTTGACCCTGGAAGGTGCCACTCCCACTGTCCTTTCCTAATAAAATGAGGAAA
TTGCATCGCATTGTCTGAGTAGGTGTCATTCTATTCTGGGGGGTGGGGTGGGGCAGGACAGCAAGGGGGA
GGATTGGGAAGACAATAGCAGGCATGCTGGGGATGCGGTGGGCTCTATGGCTTCTGAGGCGGAAAGAACC
AGCTGGGGCTCTAGGGGGTATCCCC
[124 nt withheld, positions 4786-4909]
C
[91 nt withheld, positions 4911-5001]
A
[49 nt withheld, positions 5003-5051]
CCTTTGACGTTGGAGTCCACGTTCTTT
[37 nt withheld, positions 5079-5115]
ACCCTATCTCGGTCTATTCTTTTGATTTATAAGGGATTTTGCCGATTTCGGCCTATTGGTTAAAAAATGA
GCTGATTTAACAAAAATTTAACGCGAATTAATTCTGTGGAATGTGTGTCAGTTAGGGTGTGGAAAGTCCC
CAGGCTCCCCAGCAGGCAGAAGTATGCAAAGCATGCATCTCAATTAGTCAGCAACCAGGTGTGGAAAGTC
CCCAGGCTCCCCAGCAGGCAGAAGTATGCAAAGCATGCATCTCAATTAGTCAGCAACCATAGTCCCGCCC
CTAACTCCGCCCATCCCGCCCCTAACTCCGCCCAGTTCCGCCCATTCTCCGCCCCATGGCTGACTAATTT
TTTTTATTTATGCAGAGGCCGAGGCCGCCTCTGCCTCTGAGCTATTCCAGAAGTAGTGAGGAGGCTTTTT
TGGAGGCCTAGGCTTTTGCAAAAAGCTCCCGGGAGCTTGTATATCCATTTTCGGATCTGATCAAGAGACA
GGATGAGGATCGTTTCGCATGATTGAACAAGATGGATTGCACGCAGGTTCTCCGGCCGCTTGGGTGGAGA
GGCTATTCGGCTATGACTGGGCACAACAGACAATCGGCTGCTCTGATGCCGCCGTGTTCCGGCTGTCAGC
GCAGGGGCGCCCGGTTCTTTTTGTCAAGACCGACCTGTCCGGTGCCCTGAATGAACTGCAGGACGAGGCA
GCGCGGCTATCGTGGCTGGCCACGACGGGCGTTCCTTGCGCAGCTGTGCTCGACGTTGTCACTGAAGCGG
GAAGGGACTGGCTGCTATTGGGCGAAGTGCCGGGGCAGGATCTCCTGTCATCTCACCTTGCTCCTGCCGA
GAAAGTATCCATCATGGCTGATGCAATGCGGCGGCTGCATACGCTTGATCCGGCTACCTGCCCATTCGAC
CACCAAGCGAAACATCGCATCGAGCGAGCACGTACTCGGATGGAAGCCGGTCTTGTCGATCAGGATGATC
TGGACGAAGAGCATCAGGGGCTCGCGCCAGCCGAACTGTTCGCCAGGCTCAAGGCGCGCATGCCCGACGG
CGAGGATCTCGTCGTGACCCATGGCGATGCCTGCTTGCCGAATATCATGGTGGAAAATGGCCGCTTTTCT
GGATTCATCGACTGTGGCCGGCTGGGTGTGGCGGACCGCTATCAGGACATAGCGTTGGCTACCCGTGATA
TTGCTGAAGAGCTTGGCGGCGAATGGGCTGACCGCTTCCTCGTGCTTTACGGTATCGCCGCTCCCGATTC
GCAGCGCATCGCCTTCTATCGCCTTCTTGACGAGTTCTTCTGAGCGGGACTCTGGGGTTCGAAATGACCG
ACCAAGCGACGCCCAACCTGCCATCACGAGATTTCGATTCCACCGCCGCCTTCTATGAAAGGTTGGGCTT
CGGAATCGTTTTCCGGGACGCCGGCTGGATGATCCTCCAGCGCGGGGATCTCATGCTGGAGTTCTTCGCC
CACCCCAACTTGTTTATTGCAGCTTATAATGGTTACAAATAAAGCAATAGCATCACAAATTTCACAAATA
AAGCATTTTTTTCACTGCATTCTAGTTGTGGTTTGTCCAAACTCATCAATGTATCTTATCATGTCTGTAT
ACCGTCGACCTCTAGCTAGAGCTTGGCGTAATCATGGTCATAGCTGTTTCCTGTGTGAAATTGTTATCCG
CTCACAATTCCACACAACATACGAGCCGGAAGCATAAAGTGTAAAGCCTGGGGTGCCTAATGAGTGAGCT
AACTCACATTAATTGCGTTGCGCTCACTGCCCGCTTTCCAGTCGGGAAACCTGTCGTGCCAGCTGCATTA
ATGAATCGGCCAACGCGCGGGGAGAGGCGGTTTGCGTATTGGGCGCTCTTCCGCTTCCTCGCTCACTGAC
TCGCTGCGCTCGGTCGTTCGGCTGCGGCGAGCGGTATCAGCTCACTCAAAGGCGGTAATACGGTTATCCA
CAGAATCAGGGGATAACGCAGGAAAGAACATGTGAGCAAAAGGCCAGCAAAAGGCCAGGAACCGTAAAAA
GGCCGCGTTGCTGGCGTTTTTCCATAGGCTCCGCCCCCCTGACGAGCATCACAAAAATCGACGCTCAAGT
CAGAGGTGGCGAAACCCGACAGGACTATAAAGATACCAGGCGTTTCCCCCTGGAAGCTCCCTCGTGCGCT
CTCCTGTTCCGACCCTGCCGCTTACCGGATACCTGTCCGCCTTTCTCCCTTCGGGAAGCGTGGCGCTTTC
TCATAGCTCACGCTGTAGGTATCTCAGTTCGGTGTAGGTCGTTCGCTCCAAGCTGGGCTGTGTGCACGAA
CCCCCCGTTCAGCCCGACCGCTGCGCCTTATCCGGTAACTATCGTCTTGAGTCCAACCCGGTAAGACACG
ACTTATCGCCACTGGCAGCAGCCACTGGTAACAGGATTAGCAGAGCGAGGTATGTAGGCGGTGCTACAGA
GTTCTTGAAGTGGTGGCCTAACTACGGCTACACTAGAAGAACAGTATTTGGTATCTGCGCTCTGCTGAAG
CCAGTTACCTTCGGAAAAAGAGTTGGTAGCTCTTGATCCGGCAAACAAACCACCGCTGGTAGCGGTTTTT
TTGTTTGCAAGCAGCAGATTACGCGCAGAAAAAAAGGATCTCAAGAAGATCCTTTGATCTTTTCTACGGG
GTCTGACGCTCAGTGGAACGAAAACTCACGTTAAGGGATTTTGGTCATGAGATTATCAAAAAGGATCTTC
ACCTAGATCCTTTTAAATTAAAAATGAAGTTTTAAATCAATCTAAAGTATATATGAGTAAACTTGGTCTG
ACAGTTACCAATGCTTAATCAGTGAGGCACCTATCTCAGCGATCTGTCTATTTCGTTCATCCATAGTTGC
CTGACTCCCCGTCGTGTAGATAACTACGATACGGGAGGGCTTACCATCTGGCCCCAGTGCTGCAATGATA
CCGCGAGACCCACGCTCACCGGCTCCAGATTTATCAGCAATAAACCAGCCAGCCGGAAGGGCCGAGCGCA
GAAGTGGTCCTGCAACTTTATCCGCCTCCATCCAGTCTATTAATTGTTGCCGGGAAGCTAGAGTAAGTAG
TTCGCCAGTTAATAGTTTGCGCAACGTTGTTGCCATTGCTACAGGCATCGTGGTGTCACGCTCGTCGTTT
GGTATGGCTTCATTCAGCTCCGGTTCCCAACGATCAAGGCGAGTTACATGATCCCCCATGTTGTGCAAAA
AAGCGGTTAGCTCCTTCGGTCCTCCGATCGTTGTCAGAAGTAAGTTGGCCGCAGTGTTATCACTCATGGT
TATGGCAGCACTGCATAATTCTCTTACTGTCATGCCATCCGTAAGATGCTTTTCTGTGACTGGTGAGTAC
TCAACCAAGTCATTCTGAGAATAGTGTATGCGGCGACCGAGTTGCTCTTGCCCGGCGTCAATACGGGATA
ATACCGCGCCACATAGCAGAACTTTAAAAGTGCTCATCATTGGAAAACGTTCTTCGGGGCGAAAACTCTC
AAGGATCTTACCGCTGTTGAGATCCAGTTCGATGTAACCCACTCGTGCACCCAACTGATCTTCAGCATCT
TTTACTTTCACCAGCGTTTCTGGGTGAGCAAAAACAGGAAGGCAAAATGCCGCAAAAAAGGGAATAAGGG
CGACACGGAAATGTTGAATACTCATACTCTTCCTTTTTCAATATTATTGAAGCATTTATCAGGGTTATTG
TCTCATGAGCGGATACATATTTGAATGTATTTAGAAAAATAAACAAATAGGGGTTCCGCGCACATTTCCC
CGAAAAGTGCCACCTGACGTC
